Addgene plasmid #74400: pFastBacI/MDR3cysless
Purpose: expression of MDR3 in insect cells
Depositing lab: Robert Nakamoto. Depositing organization: University of Virginia.
Backbone
  Vector backbone: pFastBacI
  Backbone manufacturer: Invitrogen
  Backbone size w/o insert (bp): 4775
  Vector type: Insect Expression
Growth in bacteria
  Bacterial resistance: Ampicillin, 100 μg/mL
  Growth temperature: 37°C
  Growth strain: Top10
  Copy number: Unknown
Gene/Insert
  Gene/Insert name: MDR3 (alt name: Pgp)
  Species: M. musculus (mouse)
  Insert size (bp): 3864
  Mutation: all Cys to Ala
  Entrez Gene: Abcb1a (a.k.a. Abcb4, Evi32, Mdr1a, Mdr3, P-gp, Pgp, Pgy-3, Pgy3, mdr-3)
  Promoter: Polyhedrin
  Tag / fusion protein: 10His (C terminal on insert)
  Cloning method: Restriction Enzyme; 5′ cloning site PstI (not destroyed); 3′ cloning site KpnI (not destroyed)
  Sequencing primers: 5′ Polyhedrin-F; 3′ pFastBac-Reverse
Resource information
  A portion of this plasmid was derived from a plasmid made by: Dr. Hassane Mchaourab, Vanderbilt University
Terms and licenses: Academic/Nonprofit Terms; Industry Terms: Not Available to Industry
How to cite: pFastBacI/MDR3cysless was a gift from Robert Nakamoto (Addgene plasmid # 74400 ; http://n2t.net/addgene:74400 ; RRID:Addgene_74400)
