[The description below was written by a language model from this plasmid's Addgene catalogue record.]
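Description:
pFastBacI/MDR3cysless is an insect-cell expression construct built on the commercial pFastBacI backbone (about 4.8 kb without insert), a baculovirus donor vector. It is propagated in E. coli under ampicillin selection; the record lists the copy number as unknown and provides no feature table, so the origin of replication and other backbone elements are not itemised. Vectors of the pFastBac family are generally used as transfer plasmids, in which the expression cassette is transposed into a baculovirus shuttle genome (bacmid) in a specialised E. coli host. The resulting recombinant baculovirus is then used to infect insect cells for protein production.

The payload is a roughly 3.9 kb insert encoding mouse MDR3, also known as P-glycoprotein (Pgp), the product of the Abcb1a gene and an ABC-family multidrug efflux transporter. The coding sequence was cloned between PstI and KpnI sites, both of which are retained. It sits downstream of the polyhedrin promoter, a very strong baculoviral late promoter that drives high-level expression in infected insect cells. In this version every cysteine has been replaced by alanine, giving a "cysless" protein, and a ten-histidine tag is fused to the C terminus, which allows purification by metal-affinity chromatography.

The stated purpose is simply expression of MDR3 in insect cells. Cysteine-free backgrounds of this kind are commonly used as a starting point for reintroducing single or paired cysteines at chosen positions for site-specific labelling or cross-linking studies, although the record does not spell out such an application. Part of the plasmid was derived from a construct made in another laboratory.
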