>Addgene plasmid #74400 | pFastBacI/MDR3cysless | depositor partial sequence | sequence record 140324 | MDR3 cysless
CTGCAGATGGAACTTGAAGAGGACCTTAAGGGAAGAGCAGACAAGAACTTCTCAAAGATGGGCAAAAAGA
GTAAAAAGGAGAAGAAAGAAAAGAAACCAGCAGTCAGTGTGCTTACAATGTTTCGTTATGCAGGTTGGCT
GGACAGGTTGTACATGCTGGTGGGAACTCTGGCTGCTATTATCCATGGAGTGGCGCTCCCACTTATGATG
CTGATCTTTGGTGACATGACAGATAGCTTTGCAAGTGTAGGAAACGTCTCTAAAAACAGTACTAATATGA
GTGAGGCCGATAAAAGAGCCATGTTTGCCAAACTGGAGGAAGAAATGACCACGTACGCCTACTATTACAC
CGGGATTGGTGCTGGTGTGCTCATAGTTGCCTACATCCAGGTTTCATTTTGGGCTTTGGCAGCTGGAAGA
CAGATACACAAGATCAGGCAGAAGTTTTTTCATGCTATAATGAATCAGGAGATAGGCTGGTTTGATGTGC
ATGACGTTGGGGAGCTCAACACCCGGCTCACAGATGATGTTTCCAAAATTAATGAAGGAATTGGTGACAA
AATCGGAATGTTCTTCCAGGCAATGGCAACATTTTTTGGTGGTTTTATAATAGGATTTACCCGTGGCTGG
AAGCTAACCCTTGTGATTTTGGCCATCAGCCCTGTTCTTGGACTGTCAGCTGGTATTTGGGCAAAGATAT
TGTCTTCATTTACTGATAAGGAACTCCATGCTTATGCAAAAGCTGGAGCAGTTGCTGAAGAAGTCTTAGC
AGCCATCAGAACTGTGATTGCGTTTGGAGGACAAAAGAAGGAACTTGAAAGGTACAATAACAACTTGGAA
GAAGCTAAAAGGCTGGGGATAAAGAAAGCTATCACGGCCAACATCTCCATGGGTGCAGCTTTTCTCCTTA
TCTATGCATCATATGCTCTGGCATTCTGGTATGGGACTTCCTTGGTCATCTCCAAAGAATACTCTATTGG
ACAAGTGCTCACTGTCTTCTTTTCCGTGTTAATTGGAGCATTCAGTGTTGGACAGGCATCTCCAAATATT
GAAGCCTTCGCCAATGCACGAGGAGCAGCTTATGAAGTCTTCAAAATAATTGATAATAAGCCCAGTATAG
ACAGCTTCTCAAAGAGTGGGCACAAACCAGACAACATACAAGGAAATCTGGAATTTAAGAATATTCACTT
CAGTTACCCATCGCGAAAAGAAGTTCAGATCTTGAAGGGCCTCAATCTGAAGGTGAAGAGCGGACAGACG
GTGGCCCTGGTTGGCAACAGTGGCGCCGGAAAAAGCACAACTGTCCAGCTGATGCAAAGGCTCTACGACC
CCCTAGATGGCATGGTCAGTATCGACGGACAGGACATCAGAACCATCAATGTGAGGTATCTGAGGGAGAT
CATTGGTGTGGTGAGTCAGGAACCTGTGCTGTTTGCCACCACGATCGCCGAGAACATTCGCTATGGCCGA
GAAGATGTCACCATGGATGAGATTGAGAAAGCTGTCAAGGAAGCCAATGCCTATGACTTCATCATGAAAC
TGCCCCACCAATTTGACACCCTGGTTGGTGAGAGAGGGGCGCAGCTGAGTGGGGGACAGAAACAGAGAAT
CGCCATTGCCCGGGCCCTGGTCCGCAATCCCAAGATCCTTTTGTTGGACGAGGCCACCTCAGCCCTGGAT
ACAGAAAGTGAAGCTGTGGTTCAGGCCGCACTGGATAAGGCTAGAGAAGGCCGGACCACCATTGTGATAG
CTCATCGCTTGTCGACCGTTCGTAATGCTGACGTCATTGCTGGTTTTGATGGTGGTGTCATTGTGGAGCA
AGGAAATCATGATGAGCTCATGAGAGAAAAGGGCATTTACTTCAAACTTGTCATGACACAGACAGCAGGA
AATGAAATTGAATTAGGAAATGAAGCTGCTAAATCTAAGGATGAAATTGATAATTTAGACATGTCTTCAA
AAGATTCAGGATCCAGTCTAATAAGAAGAAGATCAACTCGCAAAAGCATCGCCGGCCCACATGACCAAGA
CAGGAAGCTTAGTACCAAAGAGGCCCTGGATGAAGATGTACCTCCAGCTTCCTTTTGGCGGATCCTGAAG
TTGAATTCAACTGAATGGCCTTATTTTGTGGTTGGTATATTCGCAGCCATAATAAATGGAGGCTTACAGC
CAGCATTCTCCGTAATATTTTCAAAAGTTGTAGGGGTTTTTACAAATGGTGGCCCCCCTGAAACCCAGCG
GCAGAACAGCAACTTGTTTTCCTTGTTGTTTCTGATCCTTGGGATCATTTCTTTCATTACATTTTTTCTT
CAGGGCTTCACATTTGGCAAAGCTGGAGAGATTCTCACCAAGCGACTCCGATACATGGTTTTCAAATCCA
TGCTGAGACAGGATGTGAGCTGGTTTGATGACCCTAAAAACACCACCGGAGCACTGACCACCAGGCTCGC
CAACGATGCTGCTCAAGTGAAAGGGGCTACAGGGAGTCGGCTTGCTGTGATTTTCCAGAACATAGCAAAT
CTTGGGACAGGAATCATCATATCCCTAATCTATGGCTGGCAACTAACACTTTTACTCTTAGCAATTGTAC
CCATCATTGCGATAGCAGGAGTGGTTGAAATGAAAATGTTGTCTGGACAAGCACTGAAAGATAAGAAGGA
ACTAGAAGGTTCTGGAAAGATTGCTACGGAAGCAATTGAAAACTTCCGCACTGTTGTCTCTTTGACTCGC
GAGCAGAAGTTTGAAACCATGTATGCCCAGAGCTTGCAGATACCATACAGAAATGCGATGAAGAAAGCAC
ACGTGTTTGGGATCACGTTCTCCTTCACCCAGGCCATGATGTATTTTTCTTATGCTGCTGCTTTCCGGTT
CGGTGCCTACTTGGTGACACAACAACTCATGACTTTTGAAAATGTTCTACTAGTATTCTCAGCTATTGTC
TTTGGTGCCATGGCAGTGGGGCAGGTCAGTTCATTCGCTCCTGACTATGCGAAAGCCACAGTGTCAGCAT
CCCACATCATCAGGATCATTGAGAAAACCCCCGAGATTGACAGCTACAGCACGCAAGGCCTAAAGCCGAA
TATGTTGGAAGGAAATGTGCAATTTAGTGGAGTCGTGTTCAACTATCCCACCCGACCCAGCATCCCAGTG
CTTCAGGGGCTGAGCCTTGAGGTGAAGAAGGGCCAGACGCTGGCCCTGGTGGGCAGCAGTGGCGCCGGGA
AGAGCACAGTGGTCCAGCTGCTCGAGCGCTTCTACGACCCCATGGCTGGATCAGTGTTTCTAGATGGCAA
AGAAATAAAGCAACTGAATGTCCAGTGGCTCCGAGCACAGCTGGGCATTGTGTCCCAAGAGCCCATTCTC
TTTGACGCTAGCATCGCAGAGAACATTGCCTACGGAGACAACAGTCGGGTCGTGTCTTATGAGGAGATTG
TGAGGGCAGCCAAGGAGGCCAACATCCACCAGTTCATCGACTCGCTACCTGATAAATACAACACCAGAGT
AGGAGACAAAGGCACTCAGCTGTCGGGTGGGCAGAAGCAGCGCATCGCCATCGCACGCGCCCTCGTCAGA
CAGCCTCACATTTTACTTCTGGACGAAGCAACATCAGCTCTGGATACAGAAAGTGAAAAGGTTGTCCAGG
AAGCGCTGGACAAAGCCAGGGAAGGCCGCACCGCAATTGTGATCGCTCACCGCCTGTCCACCATCCAGAA
CGCGGACTTGATCGTGGTGATTCAGAACGGCAAGGTCAAGGAGCACGGCACCCACCAGCAGCTGCTGGCG
CAGAAGGGCATCTACTTCTCAATGGTCAGTGTGCAGGCTGGAGCAAAGCGCTCATACGTACATCACCATC
ACCATCACCACCACCATCATTGAGGTACC
