>Addgene plasmid #74400 | pFastBacI/MDR3cysless | addgene partial sequence | sequence record 148707 | Polyhedrin-F 5'-AAATGATAACCATCTCGC-3'
TTTTGTATAAAAAAACCTATAAATATTCCGGATTATTCATACCGTCCCACCATCGGGCGCGGATCCCGGT
CCGAAGCGCGCGGAATTCAAAGGCCTACGTCGACGAGCTCACTAGTCGCGGCCGCTTTCGAATCTAGAGC
CTGCAGATGGAACTTGAAGAGGACCTTAAGGGAAGAGCAGACAAGAACTTCTCAAAGATGGGCAAAAAGA
GTAAAAAGGAGAAGAAAGAAAAGAAACCAGCAGTCAGTGTGCTTACAATGTTTCGTTATGCAGGTTGGCT
GGACAGGTTGTACATGCTGGTGGGAACTCTGGCTGCTATTATCCATGGAGTGGCGCTCCCACTTATGATG
CTGATCTTTGGTGACATGACAGATAGCTTTGCAAGTGTAGGAAACGTCTCTAAAAACAGTACTAATATGA
GTGAGGCCGATAAAAGAGCCATGTTTGCCAAACTGGAGGAAGAAATGACCACGTACGCCTACTATTACAC
CGGGATTGGTGCTGGTGTGCTCATAGTTGCCTACATCCAGGTTTCATTTTGGGCTTTGGCAGCTGGAAGA
CAGATACACAAGATCAGGCAGAAGTTTTTTCATGCTATAATGAATCAGGAGATAGGCTGGTTTGATGTGC
ATGACGTTGGGGAGCTCAACACCCGGCTCACAGATGATGTTTCCAAAATTAATGAAGGAATTGGTGACAA
AATCGGAATGTTCTTCCAGGCAATGGCAACATTTTTTGGTGGTTTTATAATAGG
