>Addgene plasmid #74400 | pFastBacI/MDR3cysless | addgene partial sequence | sequence record 148708 | SV40pA-R 5'-GAAATTTGTGATGCTATTGC-3'
TTTTATGATTTCAGGATTCAGGGGGAGGTGTGGGAGGTTTTTTAAAGCAAGTAAAACCTCTTACAAATGT
GGTATGGCGTGATTATGATCCTCTAGTACTTCTCGACAAGCTTGGTACCTCAATGATGGTGGTGGTGATG
GTGATGGTGATGTACGTATGAGCGCTTTGCTCCAGCCTGCACACTGACCATTGAGAAGTAGATGCCCTTC
TGCGCCAGCAGCTGCTGGTGGGTGCCGTGCTCCTTGACCTTGCCGTTCTGAATCACCACGATCAAGTCCG
CGTTCTGGATGGTGGACAGGCGGTGAGCGATCACAATTGCGGTGCGGCCTTCCCTGGCTTTGTCCAGCGC
TTCCTGGACAACCTTTTCACTTTCTGTATCCAGAGCTGATGTTGCTTCGTCCAGAAGTAAAATGTGAGGC
TGTCTGACGAGGGCGCGTGCGATGGCGATGCGCTGCTTCTGCCCACCCGACAGCTGAGTGCCTTTGTCTC
CTACTCTGGTGTTGTATTTATCAGGTAGCGAGTCGATGAACTGGTGGATGTTGGCCTCCTTGGCTGCCCT
CACAATCTCCTCATAAGACACGACCCGACTGTTGTCTCCGTAGGCAA
